>Addgene plasmid #237604 | pMIHP-12148 E.NWS.C | addgene full sequence | sequence record 477181 | Addgene NGS Result
TTTTCCCAGTCACGACGTTGTAAAACGACGGCGCAAGGAATGGTGCATGCAAGGAGATGGCGCCCAACAG
TCCCCCGGCCACGGGGCCTGCCACCATACCCACGCCGAAACAAGCGCTCATGAGCCCGAAGTGGCGAGCC
CGATCTTCCCCATCGGTGATGTCGGCGATATAGGCGCCAGCAACCGCACCTGTGGCGCCGGTGATGCCGG
CCACGATGCGTCCGGCGTAGAGGCGATTAGTCCAATTTGTTAAAGACAGGATATCAGTGGTCCAGGCTCT
AGTTTTGACTCAACAATATCACCAGCTGAAGCCTATAGAGTACGAGCCATAGATAAAATAAAAGATTTTA
TTTAGTCTCCAGAAAAAGGGGGGAATGAAAGACCCCACCTGTAGGTTTGGCAAGCTAGCTTAAGTAACGC
CATTTTGCAAGGCATGGAAAATACATAACTGAGAATAGAGAAGTTCAGATCAAGGTTAGGAACAGAGAGA
CAGCAGAATATGGGCCAAACAGGATATCTGTGGTAAGCAGTTCCTGCCCCGGCTCAGGGCCAAGAACAGA
TGGTCCCCAGATGCGGTCCCGCCCTCAGCAGTTTCTAGAGAACCATCAGATGTTTCCAGGGTGCCCCAAG
GACCTGAAATGACCCTGTGCCTTATTTGAACTAACCAATCAGTTCGCTTCTCGCTTCTGTTCGCGCGCTT
CTGCTCCCCGAGCTCAATAAAAGAGCCCACAACCCCTCACTCGGCGCGCCAGTCCTCCGATAGACTGCGT
CGCCCGGGTACCCGTATTCCCAATAAAGCCTCTTGCTGTTTGCATCCGAATCGTGGACTCGCTGATCCTT
GGGAGGGTCTCCTCAGATTGATTGACTGCCCACCTCGGGGGTCTTTCATTTGGAGGTTCCACCGAGATTT
GGAGACCCCTGCCCAGGGACCACCGACCCCCCCGCCGGGAGGTAAGCTGGCCAGCGGTCGTTTCGTGTCT
GTCTCTGTCTTTGTGCGTGTTTGTGCCGGCATCTAATGTTTGCGCCTGCGTCTGTACTAGTTAGCTAACT
AGCTCTGTATCTGGCGGACCCGTGGTGGAACTGACGAGTTCTGAACACCCGGCCGCAACCCTGGGAGACG
TCCCAGGGACTTTGGGGGCCGTTTTTGTGGCCCGACCTGAGGAAGGGAGTCGATGTGGAATCCGACCCCG
TCAGGATATGTGGTTCTGGTAGGAGACGAGAACCTAAAACAGTTCCCGCCTCCGTCTGAATTTTTGCTTT
CGGTTTGGAACCGAAGCCGCGCGTCTTGTCTGCTGCAGCGCTGCAGCATCGTTCTGTGTTGTCTCTGTCT
GACTGTGTTTCTGTATTTGTCTGAAAATTAGGGCCAGACTGTTACCACTCCCTTAAGTTTGACCTTAGGT
CACTGGAAAGATGTCGAGCGGATCGCTCACAACCAGTCGGTAGATGTCAAGAAGAGACGTTGGGTTACCT
TCTGCTCTGCAGAATGGCCAACCTTTAACGTCGGATGGCCGCGAGACGGCACCTTTAACCGAGACCTCAT
CACCCAGGTTAAGATCAAGGTCTTTTCACCTGGCCCGCATGGACACCCAGACCAGGTCCCCTACATCGTG
ACCTGGGAAGCCTTGGCTTTTGACCCCCCTCCCTGGGTCAAGCCCTTTGTACACCCTAAGCCTCCGCCTC
CTCTTCCTCCATCCGCCCCGTCTCTCCCCCTTGAACCTCCTCGTTCGACCCCGCCTCGATCCTCCCTTTA
TCCAGCCCTCACTCCTTCTCTAGGCGCCGGAATTCCGAACAGTCTTCCGTAATAGAAGACACAAGGCTCG
AGCGGGATCAATTCCGCCCCCCCCCTAACGTTACTGGCCGAAGCCGCTTGGAATAAGGCCGGTGTGCGTT
TGTCTATATGTTATTTTCCACCATATTGCCGTCTTTTGGCAATGTGAGGGCCCGGAAACCTGGCCCTGTC
TTCTTGACGAGCATTCCTAGGGGTCTTTCCCCTCTCGCCAAAGGAATGCAAGGTCTGTTGAATGTCGTGA
AGGAAGCAGTTCCTCTGGAAGCTTCTTGAAGACAAACAACGTCTGTAGCGACCCTTTGCAGGCAGCGGAA
CCCCCCACCTGGCGACAGGTGCCTCTGCGGCCAAAAGCCACGTGTATAAGATACACCTGCAAAGGCGGCA
CAACCCCAGTGCCACGTTGTGAGTTGGATAGTTGTGGAAAGAGTCAAATGGCTCTCCTCAAGCGTATTCA
ACAAGGGGCTGAAGGATGCCCAGAAGGTACCCCATTGTATGGGATCTGATCTGGGGCCTCGGTGCACATG
CTTTACATGTGTTTAGTCGAGGTTAAAAAAACGTCTAGGCCCCCCGAACCACGGGGACGTGGTTTTCCTT
TGAAAAACACGATAATACCATGCCAGAGCCTTCTAAGTCTGCACCAGCCCCTAAGAAGGGATCTAAGAAA
GCCATCTCTAAGGCGCAGAAGAAGGATGGCAAGAAGCGCAAGCGCAGCCGCAAGGAGAGCTATTCGGTGT
ACGTGTACAAGGTGCTGAAGCAAGTGCACCCCGACACCGGCATCTCCTCCAAGGCCATGGGCATCATGAA
CTCGTTCGTGAACGACATCTTCGAGCGCATCGCGAGCGAGGCGTCCCGCCTGGCGCATTACAACAAGCGC
TCGACCATCACGTCCCGGGAGATCCAGACGGCCGTGCGCCTGCTGCTGCCCGGGGAGCTGGCCAAGCACG
CCGTGTCGGAGGGCACTAAGGCCGTCACCAAGTACACCAGCTCCAAGGACCCACCGGTCGCCACCGGATC
CACGGTCGCCACCATGGGCGGGGCACCTGTGCCCTATCCAGATCCCCTGGAGCCTAGGGGAGGAGGCGGG
GGAGGGAACTGGTCCCACCCCCAATTCGAGAAAGGAGGAGGCGGGGGAGGGGAGGACCAGGTGGACCCCA
GGCTGATCGACGGCAAGGGCATGCTGATGGTGTAAGCGGCCGCGACTCTAGAGTCGACCTGCAGGCATGC
AAGCTTCAGGTAGCCGGCTAACGTTAACAACCGGTACCTCTAGAACTATAGCTAGCATGCGCAAATTTAA
AGCGCTGATATCGATAAAATAAAAGATTTTATTTAGTCTCCAGAAAAAGGGGGGAATGAAAGACCCCACC
TGTAGGTTTGGCAAGCTAGCTTAAGTAACGCCATTTTGCAAGGCATGGAAAATACATAACTGAGAATAGA
GAAGTTCAGATCAAGGTTAGGAACAGAGAGACAGCAGAATATGGGCCAAACAGGATATCTGTGGTAAGCA
GTTCCTGCCCCGGCTCAGGGCCAAGAACAGATGGTCCCCAGATGCGGTCCCGCCCTCAGCAGTTTCTAGA
GAACCATCAGATGTTTCCAGGGTGCCCCAAGGACCTGAAATGACCCTGTGCCTTATTTGAACTAACCAAT
CAGTTCGCTTCTCGCTTCTGTTCGCGCGCTTCTGCTCCCCGAGCTCAATAAAAGAGCCCACAACCCCTCA
CTCGGCGCGCCAGTCCTCCGATAGACTGCGTCGCCCGGGTACCCGTGTATCCAATAAACCCTCTTGCAGT
TGCATCCGACTTGTGGTCTCGCTGTTCCTTGGGAGGGTCTCCTCTGAGTGATTGACTACCCGTCAGCGGG
GGTCTTTCATGGGTAACAGTTTCTTGAAGTTGGAGAACAACATTCTGAGGGTAGGAGTCGAATATTAAGT
AATCCTGACTCAATTAGCCACTGTTTTGAATCCACATACTCCAATACTCCTGAAATAGTTCATTATGGAC
AGCGCAGAAAGAGCTGGGGAGAATTGTGAAATTGTTATCCGCTCACAATTCCACACAACATACGAGCCGG
AAGCATAAAGTGTAAAGCCTGGGGTGCCTAATGAGTGAGCTAACTCACATTAATTGCGTTGCGCTCACTG
CCCGCTTTCCAGTCGGGAAACCTGTCGTGCCAGCTGCATTAATGAATCGGCCAACGCGCGGGGAGAGGCG
GTTTGCGTATTGGGCGCTCTTCCGCTTCCTCGCTCACTGACTCGCTGCGCTCGGTCGTTCGGCTGCGGCG
AGCGGTATCAGCTCACTCAAAGGCGGTAATACGGTTATCCACAGAATCAGGGGATAACGCAGGAAAGAAC
ATGTGAGCAAAAGGCCAGCAAAAGGCCAGGAACCGTAAAAAGGCCGCGTTGCTGGCGTTTTTCCATAGGC
TCCGCCCCCCTGACGAGCATCACAAAAATCGACGCTCAAGTCAGAGGTGGCGAAACCCGACAGGACTATA
AAGATACCAGGCGTTTCCCCCTGGAAGCTCCCTCGTGCGCTCTCCTGTTCCGACCCTGCCGCTTACCGGA
TACCTGTCCGCCTTTCTCCCTTCGGGAAGCGTGGCGCTTTCTCATAGCTCACGCTGTAGGTATCTCAGTT
CGGTGTAGGTCGTTCGCTCCAAGCTGGGCTGTGTGCACGAACCCCCCGTTCAGCCCGACCGCTGCGCCTT
ATCCGGTAACTATCGTCTTGAGTCCAACCCGGTAAGACACGACTTATCGCCACTGGCAGCAGCCACTGGT
AACAGGATTAGCAGAGCGAGGTATGTAGGCGGTGCTACAGAGTTCTTGAAGTGGTGGCCTAACTACGGCT
ACACTAGAAGAACAGTATTTGGTATCTGCGCTCTGCTGAAGCCAGTTACCTTCGGAAAAAGAGTTGGTAG
CTCTTGATCCGGCAAACAAACCACCGCTGGTAGCGGTGGTTTTTTTGTTTGCAAGCAGCAGATTACGCGC
AGAAAAAAAGGATCTCAAGAAGATCCTTTGATCTTTTCTACGGGGTCTGACGCTCAGTGGAACGAAAACT
CACGTTAAGGGATTTTGGTCATGAGATTATCAAAAAGGATCTTCACCTAGATCCTTTTAAATTAAAAATG
AAGTTTTAAATCAATCTAAAGTATATATGAGTAAACTTGGTCTGACAGTTACCAATGCTTAATCAGTGAG
GCACCTATCTCAGCGATCTGTCTATTTCGTTCATCCATAGTTGCCTGACTCCCCGTCGTGTAGATAACTA
CGATACGGGAGGGCTTACCATCTGGCCCCAGTGCTGCAATGATACCGCGAGACCCACGCTCACCGGCTCC
AGATTTATCAGCAATAAACCAGCCAGCCGGAAGGGCCGAGCGCAGAAGTGGTCCTGCAACTTTATCCGCC
TCCATCCAGTCTATTAATTGTTGCCGGGAAGCTAGAGTAAGTAGTTCGCCAGTTAATAGTTTGCGCAACG
TTGTTGCCATTGCTACAGGCATCGTGGTGTCACGCTCGTCGTTTGGTATGGCTTCATTCAGCTCCGGTTC
CCAACGATCAAGGCGAGTTACATGATCCCCCATGTTGTGCAAAAAAGCGGTTAGCTCCTTCGGTCCTCCG
ATCGTTGTCAGAAGTAAGTTGGCCGCAGTGTTATCACTCATGGTTATGGCAGCACTGCATAATTCTCTTA
CTGTCATGCCATCCGTAAGATGCTTTTCTGTGACTGGTGAGTACTCAACCAAGTCATTCTGAGAATAGTG
TATGCGGCGACCGAGTTGCTCTTGCCCGGCGTCAATACGGGATAATACCGCGCCACATAGCAGAACTTTA
AAAGTGCTCATCATTGGAAAACGTTCTTCGGGGCGAAAACTCTCAAGGATCTTACCGCTGTTGAGATCCA
GTTCGATGTAACCCACTCGTGCACCCAACTGATCTTCAGCATCTTTTACTTTCACCAGCGTTTCTGGGTG
AGCAAAAACAGGAAGGCAAAATGCCGCAAAAAAGGGAATAAGGGCGACACGGAAATGTTGAATACTCATA
CTCTTCCTTTTTCAATATTATTGAAGCATTTATCAGGGTTATTGTCTCATGAGCGGATACATATTTGAAT
GTATTTAGAAAAATAAACAAATAGGGGTTCCGCGCACATTTCCCCGAAAAGTGCCACCTGACGTCTAAGA
AACCATTATTATCATGACATTAACCTATAAAAATAGGCGTATCACGAGGCCCTTTCGTCTCGCGCGTTTC
GGTGATGACGGTGAAAACCTCTGACACATGCAGCTCCCGGAGACGGTCACAGCTTGTCTGTAAGCGGATG
CCGGGAGCAGACAAGCCCGTCAGGGCGCGTCAGCGGGTGTTGGCGGGTGTCGGGGCTGGCTTAACTATGC
GGCATCAGAGCAGATTGTACTGAGAGTGCACCATATGCGGTGTGAAATACCGCACAGATGCGTAAGGAGA
AAATACCGCATCAGGCGCCATTCGCCATTCAGGCTGCGCAACTGTTGGGAAGGGCGATCGGTGCGGGCCT
CTTCGCTATTACGCCAGCTGGCGAAAGGGGGATGTGCTGCAAGGCGATTAAGTTGGGTAACGCCAGGG
Features (pLannotate 1.2.2; 19 found; start..end, strand, type, name):
     32..233     -  CDS            TcR (fragment): tetracycline efflux protein; tet; confers resistance to tetracycline
    234..332     +  CDS            env (fragment): murine leukemia virus gPr80 envelope polyprotein precursor; env; proteolytically cleaved into gp70SU and p15TM subunits
    374..890     +  LTR            5' LTR: 5' long terminal repeat from murine embryonic stem cell virus
    954..1295    +  misc_feature   MESV Ψ: packaging signal of murine embryonic stem cell virus
   1362..1778    +  CDS            gag (truncated): truncated Moloney murine leukemia virus (MMLV) gag gene lacking the start codon
   1837..2397    +  misc_feature   IRES: internal ribosome entry site (IRES) of the encephalomyocarditis virus (EMCV)
   2400..2777    +  CDS            H2bc3: H2B1B_MOUSE - Also known as Hist1h2bb Experimental evidence at protein level: Swiss-Prot protein existence level 1. Core component of nucleosome. Nucleosomes wrap and compact DNA into chromatin, limiting DNA accessibility to the cellular machineries which require DNA as a template. Histones thereby play a central role in transcription regulation, DNA repair, DNA replication and chromosomal stability. DNA accessibility is regulated via a complex set of post-translational modifications of histones, also called histone code, and nucleosome remodeling. From Mus musculus (Mouse).
   2986..3016    +  misc_feature   MCS (fragment): pUC18/19 multiple cloning site
   3136..3650    +  LTR            3' LTR: 3' long terminal repeat from murine embryonic stem cell virus
   3812..3828    -  protein_bind   lac operator: The lac repressor binds to the lac operator to inhibit transcription in E. coli. This inhibition can be relieved by adding lactose or isopropyl-β-D-thiogalactopyranoside (IPTG). lac repressor encoded by lacI
   3836..3866    -  promoter       lac promoter: promoter for the E. coli lac operon
   3881..3902    -  protein_bind   CAP binding site: CAP binding activates transcription in the presence of cAMP. E. coli catabolite activator protein
   3915..4007    -  CDS            lacI (fragment): lac repressor; lacI; The lac repressor binds to the lac operator to inhibit transcription in E. coli. This inhibition can be relieved by adding lactose or isopropyl-β-D-thiogalactopyranoside (IPTG).
   4190..4778    -  rep_origin     ori: high-copy-number ColE1/pMB1/pBR322/pUC origin of replication
   4949..5809    -  CDS            AmpR: β-lactamase; bla; confers resistance to ampicillin, carbenicillin, and related antibiotics
   5810..5914    -  promoter       AmpR promoter: bla
   6009..6044    +  CDS            rop (fragment): Rop protein, which maintains plasmids at low copy number; rop
   6146..6245    +  misc_feature   bom (fragment): basis of mobility region from pBR322
   6251..32      -  CDS            lacZα (fragment) (across the origin): LacZα fragment of β-galactosidase; lacZ fragment
