[The description below was written by a language model from this plasmid's Addgene catalogue record and pLannotate feature annotations shown in this document.]
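Description:
pMIHP-12148 E.NWS.C is an empty-backbone gammaretroviral transfer vector of about 6.4 kb. Its p.MIHP backbone was derived from p.MIGII by replacing the GFP reporter with an epitope-tagged histone. It is maintained in E. coli through a high-copy ColE1/pUC-type origin and selected with ampicillin via the β-lactamase gene and its native promoter. The annotated fragments of tetracycline resistance, lacI, lacZα, rop and bom, together with the lac promoter/operator, are non-functional leftovers of earlier cloning vectors. The recorded use of a recombination-deficient stable strain fits a plasmid that carries direct LTR repeats.

The viral portion is flanked by murine embryonic stem cell virus 5' and 3' LTRs. Downstream of the 5' LTR lie the MESV Ψ packaging signal and a truncated MMLV gag segment lacking its start codon, which together support encapsidation of the genomic RNA when packaging functions are supplied in trans. No gene of interest is present. In MIG-type vectors, an insert is placed upstream of the EMCV IRES so that the LTR-driven transcript is bicistronic. The IRES directs translation of mouse histone H2B (H2bc3). According to the catalogue entry this carries the E, NWS and C epitope tags, although the feature table does not annotate the tags individually; an unannotated stretch follows the histone coding sequence.

The tagged histone acts as a nuclear "Flow Code" marker in place of a fluorescent protein. Transduced cells would be identified by antibody staining for this particular epitope combination, presumably allowing constructs with different codes to be multiplexed and resolved by flow cytometry. The record states that the plasmid is intended for use with mRNAs but gives no further detail.
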