Addgene plasmid #237604: pMIHP-12148 E.NWS.C
Purpose: (Empty Backbone) E.NWS.C Flow Code Plasmid This plasmid is to be used with mRNAs.
Depositing lab: Adrian Liston. Depositing organization: Babraham Institute.
Backbone
  Vector backbone: p.MIHP — made from p.MIGII with the GFP element being replaced with the histone epitopes
  Vector type: Retroviral
  Tag / fusion protein: E; NWS; C
Growth in bacteria
  Bacterial resistance: Ampicillin, 100 μg/mL
  Growth temperature: 30°C
  Growth strain: NEB Stable
  Copy number: Unknown
Gene/Insert
  Gene/Insert name: None
Terms and licenses: Academic/Nonprofit Terms; Industry Terms: Not Available to Industry
How to cite: pMIHP-12148 E.NWS.C was a gift from Adrian Liston (Addgene plasmid # 237604 ; http://n2t.net/addgene:237604 ; RRID:Addgene_237604)
